Addgene plasmid #103762: LSB-hsa-miR-98-3p
Purpose: Used to sense miRNA activity using fluorescence based tools. hsa-miR-98-3p target in 3' UTR of of mKate. miRNA activity can be measured by the repression of mKate2 relative to EBFP2 fluorescent proteins . Plasmid is inherently unstable; please see Depositor Comments
Depositing lab: Ron Weiss. Depositing organization: Massachusetts Institute of Technology. Publication: A mixed antagonistic/synergistic miRNA repression model enables accurate predictions of multi-input miRNA sensor activity. Gam JJ, Babb J, Weiss R. Nat Commun. 2018 Jun 22;9(1):2430. doi: 10.1038/s41467-018-04575-0. PubMed 29934631.
Backbone
  Vector backbone: Low Sensor Backbone (LSB)
  Vector type: Mammalian Expression, Synthetic Biology
Growth in bacteria
  Bacterial resistance: Ampicillin and Kanamycin, 100 & 50 μg/mL
  Growth temperature: 30°C
  Growth strain: NEB Stable
  Copy number: High Copy
Gene/Insert
  Gene/Insert name: hsa-miR-98-3p target
  Species: H. sapiens (human)
  Entrez Gene: MIR98 (a.k.a. MIRLET7L, MIRN98, hsa-mir-98, miR-98)
  Promoter: EF-1a
  Cloning method: Gibson Cloning
Terms and licenses: Academic/Nonprofit Terms; Industry Terms: Not Available to Industry
Depositor comments: Please note that this plasmid is inherently unstable due to a repeating poly A element. We recommend performing a diagnostic digest on multiple colonies upon receipt. The depositors would like to note the presence of several discrepancies between the depositor sequence and physical plasmid sequence. In particular, the sequences upstream and downstream of the puromycin coding region have 10 bp insertions which do not affect the ability to perform puromycin selection. The sequences for those regions within the physical plasmids are as follows: Upstream of Puro: GAATTCGACCGCCTGTCTCAAGGTGCCACC; Downstream of Puro: GCTTTGAGACTACGCGTGAATTCACTCCTC. Please contact if you are interested in this plasmid prior to placing an order.
How to cite: LSB-hsa-miR-98-3p was a gift from Ron Weiss (Addgene plasmid # 103762 ; http://n2t.net/addgene:103762 ; RRID:Addgene_103762)
