[The description below was written by a language model from this plasmid's Addgene catalogue record and pLannotate feature annotations shown in this document.]
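Description:
LSB-hsa-miR-98-3p is a mammalian expression plasmid built on the Low Sensor Backbone (LSB) and designed as a fluorescent sensor of microRNA activity for synthetic biology work. It replicates in E. coli from a high-copy ColE1/pUC-type origin and carries both an ampicillin resistance gene (β-lactamase with its own promoter) and a kanamycin resistance gene (aph(3')-Ia), matching the dual ampicillin/kanamycin selection listed in the record. A puromycin N-acetyltransferase coding sequence followed by a rabbit β-globin polyadenylation signal is also present for puromycin selection in mammalian cells. No promoter driving it is annotated in the feature table.

The payload consists of two parallel transcription units, each driven by the human EF-1α core promoter with its intron A and terminated by a β-globin poly(A) signal. One expresses the red fluorescent protein mKate2 and the other the blue fluorescent protein EBFP2. Both are flanked by attB4, attB1 and attB2 sites, scars consistent with Gateway-style assembly of promoter and coding modules. According to the record, a target site for human miR-98-3p lies in the 3' UTR of the mKate2 transcript. It is not separately annotated, but it would fall between the mKate2 coding sequence and its poly(A) signal. When miR-98-3p is active in transfected cells, mKate2 output is repressed while EBFP2 is unaffected and serves as an internal reference, so the mKate2-to-EBFP2 ratio reports miRNA activity.

The depositor notes that the repeated poly(A) elements make the plasmid inherently unstable. They also note small insertions flanking the puromycin coding region in the physical plasmid relative to the deposited sequence, which do not impair puromycin selection.
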