Features (pLannotate 1.2.2; 28 found; start..end, strand, type, name):
     87..675     -  rep_origin     ori: high-copy-number ColE1/pMB1/pBR322/pUC origin of replication
    846..1706    -  CDS            AmpR: β-lactamase; bla; confers resistance to ampicillin, carbenicillin, and related antibiotics
   1707..1778    -  promoter       AmpR promoter: bla
   1857..2456    +  CDS            PuroR: puromycin N-acetyltransferase; pac from Streptomyces alboniger; confers resistance to puromycin
   2461..2541    +  CDS            HBB (fragment): HBB_PONPY - Experimental evidence at transcript level: Swiss-Prot protein existence level 2. Involved in oxygen transport from the lung to the various peripheral tissues. From Pongo pygmaeus (Bornean orangutan).
   2612..2667    +  polyA_signal   β-globin poly(A) signal: rabbit β-globin polyadenylation signal (Gil and Proudfoot, 1987)
   3646..3666    +  protein_bind   attB4: mutant version of attB; core recombination site for the Gateway® BP reaction BP Clonase™
   3734..3945    +  promoter       EF-1α core promoter: core promoter for human elongation factor EF-1α
   3946..4884    +  intron         EF-1α intron A: intron upstream of the start codon of human EF-1α
   4911..4931    +  protein_bind   attB1: mutant version of attB; core recombination site for the Gateway® BP reaction BP Clonase™
   4951..5646    +  CDS            mKate2: mKate2 is a basic (constitutively fluorescent) red fluorescent protein published in 2009, derived from Entacmaea quadricolor. It is reported to be a rapidly-maturing monomer with moderate acid sensitivity.
   5666..5690    -  protein_bind   attB2: mutant version of attB; recombination site for the Gateway® BP reaction BP Clonase™
   5834..5908    +  CDS            HBB (fragment): HBB_PONPY - Experimental evidence at transcript level: Swiss-Prot protein existence level 2. Involved in oxygen transport from the lung to the various peripheral tissues. From Pongo pygmaeus (Bornean orangutan).
   5979..6034    +  polyA_signal   β-globin poly(A) signal: rabbit β-globin polyadenylation signal (Gil and Proudfoot, 1987)
   6418..6443    +  misc_feature   SA: splice acceptor site
   7115..7135    +  protein_bind   attB4: mutant version of attB; core recombination site for the Gateway® BP reaction BP Clonase™
   7203..7414    +  promoter       EF-1α core promoter: core promoter for human elongation factor EF-1α
   7415..8353    +  intron         EF-1α intron A: intron upstream of the start codon of human EF-1α
   8380..8400    +  protein_bind   attB1: mutant version of attB; core recombination site for the Gateway® BP reaction BP Clonase™
   8411..9127    +  CDS            EBFP2: EBFP2 is a basic (constitutively fluorescent) blue fluorescent protein published in 2007, derived from Aequorea victoria. It is reported to be a rapidly-maturing monomer with moderate acid sensitivity.
   9135..9159    -  protein_bind   attB2: mutant version of attB; recombination site for the Gateway® BP reaction BP Clonase™
   9163..9243    +  CDS            HBB (fragment): HBB_PONPY - Experimental evidence at transcript level: Swiss-Prot protein existence level 2. Involved in oxygen transport from the lung to the various peripheral tissues. From Pongo pygmaeus (Bornean orangutan).
   9314..9369    +  polyA_signal   β-globin poly(A) signal: rabbit β-globin polyadenylation signal (Gil and Proudfoot, 1987)
   9752..9774    -  protein_bind   lac operator (fragment): The lac repressor binds to the lac operator to inhibit transcription in E. coli. This inhibition can be relieved by adding lactose or isopropyl-β-D-thiogalactopyranoside (IPTG). lac repressor encoded by lacI
   9778..9808    -  promoter       lac promoter: promoter for the E. coli lac operon
   9823..9844    -  protein_bind   CAP binding site: CAP binding activates transcription in the presence of cAMP. E. coli catabolite activator protein
   9857..9896    -  CDS            lacI (fragment): lac repressor; lacI; The lac repressor binds to the lac operator to inhibit transcription in E. coli. This inhibition can be relieved by adding lactose or isopropyl-β-D-thiogalactopyranoside (IPTG).
  10069..10878   +  CDS            KanR: aminoglycoside phosphotransferase; aph(3')-Ia; confers resistance to kanamycin in bacteria or G418 (Geneticin®) in eukaryotes
>Addgene plasmid #103762 | LSB-hsa-miR-98-3p | depositor full sequence | sequence record 196572 | Full Sequence
AATTGAGGGGATAACGCAGGAAAGAACATGTGAGCAAAAGGCCAGCAAAAGGCCAGGAACCGTAAAAAGG
CCGCGTTGCTGGCGTTTTTCCATAGGCTCCGCCCCCCTGACGAGCATCACAAAAATCGACGCTCAAGTCA
GAGGTGGCGAAACCCGACAGGACTATAAAGATACCAGGCGTTTCCCCCTGGAAGCTCCCTCGTGCGCTCT
CCTGTTCCGACCCTGCCGCTTACCGGATACCTGTCCGCCTTTCTCCCTTCGGGAAGCGTGGCGCTTTCTC
ATAGCTCACGCTGTAGGTATCTCAGTTCGGTGTAGGTCGTTCGCTCCAAGCTGGGCTGTGTGCACGAACC
CCCCGTTCAGCCCGACCGCTGCGCCTTATCCGGTAACTATCGTCTTGAGTCCAACCCGGTAAGACACGAC
TTATCGCCACTGGCAGCAGCCACTGGTAACAGGATTAGCAGAGCGAGGTATGTAGGCGGTGCTACAGAGT
TCTTGAAGTGGTGGCCTAACTACGGCTACACTAGAAGAACAGTATTTGGTATCTGCGCTCTGCTGAAGCC
AGTTACCTTCGGAAAAAGAGTTGGTAGCTCTTGATCCGGCAAACAAACCACCGCTGGTAGCGGTGGTTTT
TTTGTTTGCAAGCAGCAGATTACGCGCAGAAAAAAAGGATCTCAAGAAGATCCTTTGATCTTTTCTACGG
GGTCTGACGCTCAGTGGAACGAAAACTCACGTTAAGGGATTTTGGTCATGAGATTATCAAAAAGGATCTT
CACCTAGATCCTTTTAAATTAAAAATGAAGTTTTAAATCAATCTAAAGTATATATGAGTAAACTTGGTCT
GACAGTTACCAATGCTTAATCAGTGAGGCACCTATCTCAGCGATCTGTCTATTTCGTTCATCCATAGTTG
CCTGACTCCCCGTCGTGTAGATAACTACGATACGGGAGGGCTTACCATCTGGCCCCAGTGCTGCAATGAT
ACCGCGAGAACCACGCTCACCGGCTCCAGATTTATCAGCAATAAACCAGCCAGCCGGAAGGGCCGAGCGC
AGAAGTGGTCCTGCAACTTTATCCGCCTCCATCCAGTCTATTAATTGTTGCCGGGAAGCTAGAGTAAGTA
GTTCGCCAGTTAATAGTTTGCGCAACGTTGTTGCCATTGCTACAGGCATCGTGGTGTCACGCTCGTCGTT
TGGTATGGCTTCATTCAGCTCCGGTTCCCAACGATCAAGGCGAGTTACATGATCCCCCATGTTGTGCAAA
AAAGCGGTTAGCTCCTTCGGTCCTCCGATCGTTGTCAGAAGTAAGTTGGCCGCAGTGTTATCACTCATGG
TTATGGCAGCACTGCATAATTCTCTTACTGTCATGCCATCCGTAAGATGCTTTTCTGTGACTGGTGAGTA
CTCAACCAAGTCATTCTGAGAATAGTGTATGCGGCGACCGAGTTGCTCTTGCCCGGCGTCAATACGGGAT
AATACCGCGCCACATAGCAGAACTTTAAAAGTGCTCATCATTGGAAAACGTTCTTCGGGGCGAAAACTCT
CAAGGATCTTACCGCTGTTGAGATCCAGTTCGATGTAACCCACTCGTGCACCCAACTGATCTTCAGCATC
TTTTACTTTCACCAGCGTTTCTGGGTGAGCAAAAACAGGAAGGCAAAATGCCGCAAAAAAGGGAATAAGG
GCGACACGGAAATGTTGAATACTCATACTCTTCCTTTTTCAATATTATTGAAGCATTTATCAGGGTTATT
GTCTCATGAGCGGATACATATTTGAATGTAGCTCCGAATTTCTCGAGGGCTTGTCGACGACGGCGGTCTC
CGTCGTCAGGATCATGAATTCGACCCGCCTGCCACCATGACCGAGTACAAGCCCACGGTGCGCCTCGCCA
CCCGCGACGACGTCCCCCGGGCCGTACGCACCCTCGCCGCCGCGTTCGCCGACTACCCCGCCACGCGCCA
CACCGTCGACCCGGACCGCCACATCGAGCGGGTCACCGAGCTGCAAGAACTCTTCCTCACGCGCGTCGGG
CTCGACATCGGCAAGGTGTGGGTCGCGGACGACGGCGCCGCGGTGGCGGTCTGGACCACGCCGGAGAGCG
TCGAAGCGGGGGCGGTGTTCGCCGAGATCGGCCCGCGCATGGCCGAGTTGAGCGGTTCCCGGCTGGCCGC
GCAGCAACAGATGGAAGGCCTCCTGGCGCCGCACCGGCCCAAGGAGCCCGCGTGGTTCCTGGCCACCGTC
GGCGTCTCGCCCGACCACCAGGGCAAGGGTCTGGGCAGCGCCGTCGTGCTCCCCGGAGTGGAGGCGGCCG
AGCGCGCCGGGGTGCCCGCCTTCCTGGAGACATCCGCGCCCCGCAACCTCCCCTTCTACGAGCGGCTCGG
CTTCACCGTCACCGCCGACGTCGAGGTGCCCGAAGGACCGCGCACCTGGTGCATGACCCGCAAGCCCGGT
GCCTGATACGCGTGAATTCACTCCTCAGGTGCAGGCTGCCTATCAGAAGGTGGTGGCTGGTGTGGCCAAT
GCCCTGGCTCACAAATACCACTGAGATCTTTTTCCCTCTGCCAAAAATTATGGGGACATCATGAAGCCCC
TTGAGCATCTGACTTCTGGCTAATAAAGGAAATTTATTTTCATTGCAATAGTGTGTTGGAATTTTTTGTG
TCTCTCACTCGGAAGGACATATGGGAGGGCAAATCATTTAAAACATCAGAATGAGTATTTGGTTTAGAGT
TTGGCAACATATGCCCATATGCTGGCTGCCATGAACAAAGGTTGGCTATAAAGAGGTCATCAGTATATGA
AACAGCCCCCTGCTGTCCATTCCTTATTCCATAGAAAAGCCTTGACTTGAGGTTAGATTTTTTTTATATT
TTGTTTTGTGTTATTTTTTTCTTTAACATCCCTAAAATTTTCCTTACATGTTTTACTAGCCAGATTTTTC
CTCCTCTCCTGACTACTCCCAGTCATAGCTGTCCCTCTTCTCTTATGGAGATCCCTCGACCTGCAGCCCA
AGCTTGAATTCTCTAGAATTACCCTGTTATCCCTATGCTTGGTTTACCGAGCTCTTATTGGTTTTCAAAC
TTCATTGACTGTGCCCAACGCGCCTGGGAGCTCACGGGGACAGCCCCCCCCCAAAGCCCCCAGGGATGTA
ATTACGTCCCTCCCCCGCTAGGGGGCAGCAGCGAGCCGCCCGGGGCTCCGCTCCGGTCCGGCGCTCCCCC
CGCATCCCCGAGCCGGCAGCGTGCGGGGACAGCCCGGGCACGGGGAAGGTGGCACGGGATCGCTTTCCTC
TGAACGCTTCTCGCTGCTCTTTGAGCCTGCAGACACCTGGGGGGATACGGGGAAAAAGCTAGGCTGAAAG
ACCGGTTCTTAGAATGACACGCGCCTGGGAGCTCACGGGGACAGCCCCCCCCCAAAGCCCCCAGGGATGT
AATTACGTCCCTCCCCCGCTAGGGGGCAGCAGCGAGCCGCCCGGGGCTCCGCTCCGGTCCGGCGCTCCCC
CCGCATCCCCGAGCCGGCAGCGTGCGGGGACAGCCCGGGCACGGGGAAGGTGGCACGGGATCGCTTTCCT
CTGAACGCTTCTCGCTGCTCTTTGAGCCTGCAGACACCTGGGGGGATACGGGGAAAAAGCTAACTTCTGA
GACGACAACTTTGTATAGAAAAGTTGGCTCCGAATTCGCCCTTGACAGCAGAGATCCAGTTTGGTTAATT
AATTGGCTCCGGTGCCCGTCAGTGGGCAGAGCGCACATCGCCCACAGTCCCCGAGAAGTTGTGGGGAGGG
GTCGGCAATTGAACCGGTGCCTAGAGAAGGTGGCGCGGGGTAAACTGGGAAAGTGATGTCGTGTACTGGC
TCCGCCTTTTTCCCGAGGGTGGGGGAGAACCGTATATAAGTGCAGTAGTCGCCGTGAACGTTCTTTTTCG
CAACGGGTTTGCCGCCAGAACACAGGTAAGTGCCGTGTGTGGTTCCCGCGGGCCTGGCCTCTTTACGGGT
TATGGCCCTTGCGTGCCTTGAATTACTTCCACCTGGCTGCAGTACGTGATTCTTGATCCCGAGCTTCGGG
TTGGAAGTGGGTGGGAGAGTTCGAGGCCTTGCGCTTAAGGAGCCCCTTCGCCTCGTGCTTGAGTTGAGGC
CTGGCCTGGGCGCTGGGGCCGCCGCGTGCGAATCTGGTGGCACCTTCGCGCCTGTCTCGCTGCTTTCGAT
AAGTCTCTAGCCATTTAAAATTTTTGATGACCTGCTGCGACGCTTTTTTTCTGGCAAGATAGTCTTGTAA
ATGCGGGCCAAGATCTGCACACTGGTATTTCGGTTTTTGGGGCCGCGGGCGGCGACGGGGCCCGTGCGTC
CCAGCGCACATGTTCGGCGAGGCGGGGCCTGCGAGCGCGGCCACCGAGAATCGGACGGGGGTAGTCTCAA
GCTGGCCGGCCTGCTCTGGTGCCTGGCCTCGCGCCGCCGTGTATCGCCCCGCCCTGGGCGGCAAGGCTGG
CCCGGTCGGCACCAGTTGCGTGAGCGGAAAGATGGCCGCTTCCCGGCCCTGCTGCAGGGAGCTCAAAATG
GAGGACGCGGCGCTCGGGAGAGCGGGCGGGTGAGTCACCCACACAAAGGAAAAGGGCCTTTCCGTCCTCA
GCCGTCGCTTCATGTGACTCCACGGAGTACCGGGCGCCGTCCAGGCACCTCGATTAGTTCTCGAGCTTTT
GGAGTACGTCGTCTTTAGGTTGGGGGGAGGGGTTTTATGCGATGGAGTTTCCCCACACTGAGTGGGTGGA
GACTGAAGTTAGGCCAGCTTGGCACTTGATGTAATTCTCCTTGGAATTTGCCCTTTTTGAGTTTGGATCT
TGGTTCATTCTCAAGCCTCAGACAGTGGTTCAAAGTTTTTTTCTTCCATTTCAGGTGTCGTGAGAAGGGC
GAATTCGACCCAAGTTTGTACAAAAAAGCAGGCTGGATCCAGGTGCCACCATGGTGAGCGAGCTGATTAA
GGAGAACATGCACATGAAGCTGTACATGGAGGGCACCGTGAACAACCACCACTTCAAGTGCACATCCGAG
GGCGAAGGCAAGCCCTACGAGGGCACCCAGACCATGAGAATCAAGGCGGTCGAGGGCGGCCCTCTCCCCT
TCGCCTTCGACATCCTGGCTACCAGCTTCATGTACGGCAGCAAAACCTTCATCAACCACACCCAGGGCAT
CCCCGACTTCTTTAAGCAGTCCTTCCCCGAGGGCTTCACATGGGAGAGAGTCACCACATACGAAGATGGG
GGCGTGCTGACCGCTACCCAGGACACCAGCCTCCAGGACGGCTGCCTCATCTACAACGTCAAGATCAGAG
GGGTGAACTTCCCATCCAACGGCCCTGTGATGCAGAAGAAAACACTCGGCTGGGAGGCCTCCACCGAGAC
ACTGTACCCCGCTGACGGCGGCCTGGAAGGCAGAGCCGACATGGCCCTGAAGCTCGTGGGCGGGGGCCAC
CTGATCTGCAACCTTAAGACCACATACAGATCCAAGAAACCCGCTAAGAACCTCAAGATGCCCGGCGTCT
ACTATGTGGACAGGAGACTGGAAAGAATCAAGGAGGCCGACAAAGAGACATACGTCGAGCAGCACGAGGT
GGCTGTGGCCAGATACTGCGACCTCCCTAGCAAACTGGGGCACAAACTTAATTGAGAATTCTACCACCCA
GCTTTCTTGTACAAAGTGGTACGTCTCAAGACCAGAGGTCTCTGCTTGCCAAGAGGGGAAAGTAGTAAGT
TGTATAGGGGAAAGTAGTAAGTTGTATAGGGGAAAGTAGTAAGTTGTATAGGGGAAAGTAGTAAGTTGTA
TAGCAACCAGAAGAGACCTGTGCTTCACTCCTCAGGTGCAGGCTGCCTATCAGAAGGTGGTGGCTGGTGT
GGCCAATGCCCTGGCTCACAAATACCACTGAGATCTTTTTCCCTCTGCCAAAAATTATGGGGACATCATG
AAGCCCCTTGAGCATCTGACTTCTGGCTAATAAAGGAAATTTATTTTCATTGCAATAGTGTGTTGGAATT
TTTTGTGTCTCTCACTCGGAAGGACATATGGGAGGGCAAATCATTTAAAACATCAGAATGAGTATTTGGT
TTAGAGTTTGGCAACATATGCCCATATGCTGGCTGCCATGAACAAAGGTTGGCTATAAAGAGGTCATCAG
TATATGAAACAGCCCCCTGCTGTCCATTCCTTATTCCATAGAAAAGCCTTGACTTGAGGTTAGATTTTTT
TTATATTTTGTTTTGTGTTATTTTTTTCTTTAACATCCCTAAAATTTTCCTTACATGTTTTACTAGCCAG
ATTTTTCCTCCTCTCCTGACTACTCCCAGTCATAGCTGTCCCTCTTCTCTTATGGAGATCCCGAGCGGTG
CGTTTTTATGCTTGTAGTATTGTATAATGTTTTTAAGATCCAAGCTTCTGACCTCTTCTCTTCCTCCCAC
AGGGCCTCGAGACAATTGCATCGATGGTACCAGTGAAAGTCTGCAATGAATTCGAGTTGGCGCGCCTGTC
ATTCTAAATCTCTCTTTCAGCCTAAAGCTTTTTCCCCGTATCCCCCCAGGTGTCTGCAGGCTCAAAGAGC
AGCGAGAAGCGTTCAGAGGAAAGCGATCCCGTGCCACCTTCCCCGTGCCCGGGCTGTCCCCGCACGCTGC
CGGCTCGGGGATGCGGGGGGAGCGCCGGACCGGAGCGGAGCCCCGGGCGGCTCGCTGCTGCCCCCTAGCG
GGGGAGGGACGTAATTACATCCCTGGGGGCTTTGGGAGGGGGCTGTCCCCGTGAGCTCCCAGGCGCGCCT
GTCATTCTAAATCTCTCTTTCAGCCTAAAGCTTTTTCCCCGTATCCCCCCAGGTGTCTGCAGGCTCAAAG
AGCAGCGAGAAGCGTTCAGAGGAAAGCGATCCCGTGCCACCTTCCCCGTGCCCGGGCTGTCCCCGCACGC
TGCCGGCTCGGGGATGCGGGGGGAGCGCCGGACCGGAGCGGAGCCCCGGGCGGCTCGCTGCTGCCCCCTA
GCGGGGGAGGGACGTAATTACATCCCTGGGGGCTTTGGGGGGGGGCTGTCCCCGTGAGCTCCCAGGCGCG
CCAACTCGGTACCGTATCGATGTCGACGTTAACGCTAGTGATATCAACTTTGTATAGAAAAGTTGGCTCC
GAATTCGCCCTTGACAGCAGAGATCCAGTTTGGTTAATTAATTGGCTCCGGTGCCCGTCAGTGGGCAGAG
CGCACATCGCCCACAGTCCCCGAGAAGTTGTGGGGAGGGGTCGGCAATTGAACCGGTGCCTAGAGAAGGT
GGCGCGGGGTAAACTGGGAAAGTGATGTCGTGTACTGGCTCCGCCTTTTTCCCGAGGGTGGGGGAGAACC
GTATATAAGTGCAGTAGTCGCCGTGAACGTTCTTTTTCGCAACGGGTTTGCCGCCAGAACACAGGTAAGT
GCCGTGTGTGGTTCCCGCGGGCCTGGCCTCTTTACGGGTTATGGCCCTTGCGTGCCTTGAATTACTTCCA
CCTGGCTGCAGTACGTGATTCTTGATCCCGAGCTTCGGGTTGGAAGTGGGTGGGAGAGTTCGAGGCCTTG
CGCTTAAGGAGCCCCTTCGCCTCGTGCTTGAGTTGAGGCCTGGCCTGGGCGCTGGGGCCGCCGCGTGCGA
ATCTGGTGGCACCTTCGCGCCTGTCTCGCTGCTTTCGATAAGTCTCTAGCCATTTAAAATTTTTGATGAC
CTGCTGCGACGCTTTTTTTCTGGCAAGATAGTCTTGTAAATGCGGGCCAAGATCTGCACACTGGTATTTC
GGTTTTTGGGGCCGCGGGCGGCGACGGGGCCCGTGCGTCCCAGCGCACATGTTCGGCGAGGCGGGGCCTG
CGAGCGCGGCCACCGAGAATCGGACGGGGGTAGTCTCAAGCTGGCCGGCCTGCTCTGGTGCCTGGCCTCG
CGCCGCCGTGTATCGCCCCGCCCTGGGCGGCAAGGCTGGCCCGGTCGGCACCAGTTGCGTGAGCGGAAAG
ATGGCCGCTTCCCGGCCCTGCTGCAGGGAGCTCAAAATGGAGGACGCGGCGCTCGGGAGAGCGGGCGGGT
GAGTCACCCACACAAAGGAAAAGGGCCTTTCCGTCCTCAGCCGTCGCTTCATGTGACTCCACGGAGTACC
GGGCGCCGTCCAGGCACCTCGATTAGTTCTCGAGCTTTTGGAGTACGTCGTCTTTAGGTTGGGGGGAGGG
GTTTTATGCGATGGAGTTTCCCCACACTGAGTGGGTGGAGACTGAAGTTAGGCCAGCTTGGCACTTGATG
TAATTCTCCTTGGAATTTGCCCTTTTTGAGTTTGGATCTTGGTTCATTCTCAAGCCTCAGACAGTGGTTC
AAAGTTTTTTTCTTCCATTTCAGGTGTCGTGAGAAGGGCGAATTCGACCCAAGTTTGTACAAAAAAGCAG
GCTCGCCACCATGGTGAGCAAGGGCGAGGAGCTGTTCACCGGGGTGGTGCCCATCCTGGTCGAGCTGGAC
GGCGACGTAAACGGCCACAAGTTCAGCGTGAGGGGCGAGGGCGAGGGCGATGCCACCAACGGCAAGCTGA
CCCTGAAGTTCATCTGCACCACCGGCAAGCTGCCCGTGCCCTGGCCCACCCTCGTGACCACCCTGAGCCA
CGGCGTGCAGTGCTTCGCCCGCTACCCCGACCACATGAAGCAGCACGACTTCTTCAAGTCCGCCATGCCC
GAAGGCTACGTCCAGGAGCGCACCATCTTCTTCAAGGACGACGGCACCTACAAGACCCGCGCCGAGGTGA
AGTTCGAGGGCGACACCCTAGTGAACCGCATCGAGCTGAAGGGCGTCGACTTCAAGGAGGACGGCAACAT
CCTGGGGCACAAGCTGGAGTACAACTTCAACAGCCACAACATCTATATCATGGCCGTCAAGCAGAAGAAC
GGCATCAAGGTGAACTTCAAGATCCGCCACAACGTGGAGGACGGCAGCGTGCAGCTCGCCGACCACTACC
AGCAGAACACCCCCATCGGCGACGGCCCCGTGCTGCTGCCCGACAGCCACTACCTGAGCACCCAGTCCGT
GCTGAGCAAAGACCCCAACGAGAAGCGCGATCACATGGTCCTGCTGGAGTTCCGCACCGCCGCCGGGATC
ACTCTCGGCATGGACGAGCTGTACAAGTAATACCACCCAGCTTTCTTGTACAAAGTGGTACGCGTGAATT
CACTCCTCAGGTGCAGGCTGCCTATCAGAAGGTGGTGGCTGGTGTGGCCAATGCCCTGGCTCACAAATAC
CACTGAGATCTTTTTCCCTCTGCCAAAAATTATGGGGACATCATGAAGCCCCTTGAGCATCTGACTTCTG
GCTAATAAAGGAAATTTATTTTCATTGCAATAGTGTGTTGGAATTTTTTGTGTCTCTCACTCGGAAGGAC
ATATGGGAGGGCAAATCATTTAAAACATCAGAATGAGTATTTGGTTTAGAGTTTGGCAACATATGCCCAT
ATGCTGGCTGCCATGAACAAAGGTTGGCTATAAAGAGGTCATCAGTATATGAAACAGCCCCCTGCTGTCC
ATTCCTTATTCCATAGAAAAGCCTTGACTTGAGGTTAGATTTTTTTTATATTTTGTTTTGTGTTATTTTT
TTCTTTAACATCCCTAAAATTTTCCTTACATGTTTTACTAGCCAGATTTTTCCTCCTCTCCTGACTACTC
CCAGTCATAGCTGTCCCTCTTCTCTTATGGAGATCCCTCGACCTGCAGCCCAAGCTTGGCGTAATCATGG
TCATAGCTGTTTCCTGTGTGAAATTGTTATCCGCTCACAATTCCACACAACATACGAGCCGGAAGCATAA
AGTGTAAAGCCTGGGGTGCCTAATGAGTGAGCTAACTCACATTAATTGCGTTGCGCTCACTGCCCGCTTT
CCAGTCGGGAAACCTGTCGTGCCAGCGGATCGACAGTACTAAGCTTGGTCTAATACCCAATCTCTCGTCT
TATCCAGATGTTTTATACGCCTCTGGCCCGTGTCTCAAAATCTCTGATGTTACATTGCACAAGATAAAAT
AATATCATCATGAACAATAAAACTGTCTGCTTACATAAACAGTAATACAAGGGGTGTTATGAGCCATATT
CAACGGGAAACGTCGAGGCCGCGATTAAATTCCAACATGGATGCTGATTTATATGGGTATAAATGGGCTC
GCGATAATGTCGGGCAATCAGGTGCGACAATCTATCGCTTGTATGGGAAGCCCGATGCGCCAGAGTTGTT
TCTGAAACATGGCAAAGGTAGCGTTGCCAATGATGTTACAGATGAGATGGTCAGACTAAACTGGCTGACG
GAATTTATGCCTCTTCCGACCATCAAGCATTTTATCCGTACTCCTGATGATGCATGGTTACTCACCACTG
CGATCCCCGGAAAAACAGCATTCCAGGTATTAGAAGAATATCCTGATTCAGGTGAAAATATTGTTGATGC
GCTGGCAGTGTTCCTGCGCCGGTTGCATTCGATTCCTGTTTGTAATTGTCCTTTTAACAGCGATCGCGTA
TTTCGTCTCGCTCAGGCGCAATCACGAATGAATAACGGTTTGGTTGATGCGAGTGATTTTGATGACGAGC
GTAATGGCTGGCCTGTTGAACAAGTCTGGAAAGAAATGCATAAACTTTTGCCATTCTCACCGGATTCAGT
CGTCACTCATGGTGATTTCTCACTTGATAACCTTATTTTTGACGAGGGGAAATTAATAGGTTGTATTGAT
GTTGGACGAGTCGGAATCGCAGACCGATACCAGGATCTTGCCATCCTATGGAACTGCCTCGGTGAGTTTT
CTCCTTCATTACAGAAACGGCTTTTTCAAAAATATGGTATTGATAATCCTGATATGAATAAATTGCAGTT
TCATTTGATGCTCGATGAGTTTTTCTAATCAGAATTGGTTAATTGGTTGTAACACTGGCAGAGCATTACG
CTGACTTGACGGGACGGCGCAAGCTCATGACCAAAATCCCTTAACGTGAGTTACGCGTCGTTCCACTGAG
CGTCAGAGGTATCACTAGTATTACAGAGGTAAGTTATAACAGTCGCCTAACCC
