>Addgene plasmid #103762 | LSB-hsa-miR-98-3p | depositor partial sequence | sequence record 196573 | hsa-miR-98-3p target
GGGAAAGTAGTAAGTTGTATAG
